Addgene plasmid #205378: pICH41295(pro5U)-pAT4G13780
Purpose: MoClo lvl0 Promoter + 5'UTR part
Depositing lab: Jennifer Nemhauser. Depositing organization: University of Washington. Publication: Building a pipeline to identify and engineer constitutive and repressible promoters. Yang EJY, Nemhauser JL. Quant Plant Biol. 2023 Oct 19;4:e12. doi: 10.1017/qpb.2023.10. eCollection 2023. PubMed 37901686.
Backbone
  Vector backbone: pICH41295
  Backbone manufacturer: Sylvestre Marillonnet Lab
  Vector type: Synthetic Biology
Growth in bacteria
  Bacterial resistance: Spectinomycin, 50 μg/mL
  Growth temperature: 37°C
  Growth strain: DH5alpha
  Copy number: High Copy
Gene/Insert
  Gene/Insert name: pAT4G13780
  Species: A. thaliana (mustard weed)
  Insert size (bp): 1082
  Cloning method: Restriction Enzyme; 5′ cloning site unknown (unknown if destroyed)
Terms and licenses: Academic/Nonprofit Terms; Industry Terms: Not Available to Industry
How to cite: pICH41295(pro5U)-pAT4G13780 was a gift from Jennifer Nemhauser (Addgene plasmid # 205378 ; http://n2t.net/addgene:205378 ; RRID:Addgene_205378)
