[The description below was written by a language model from this plasmid's Addgene catalogue record and pLannotate feature annotations shown in this document.]
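Description:
pICH41295(pro5U)-pAT4G13780 is a Level 0 part plasmid for the MoClo (Golden Gate modular cloning) system, built in the pICH41295 acceptor backbone, which holds combined promoter plus 5'UTR modules. It is a small bacterial cloning vector of about 3.3 kb with no plant replication or transfer functions of its own. It is maintained in E. coli through a high-copy ColE1/pUC-type origin and selected with spectinomycin via an aadA gene, which spans the numbering origin of the circular sequence and lies downstream of an annotated AmpR (bla) promoter. The short annotated fragments of an integrase, a gentamicin acetyltransferase and lacI appear to be non-functional remnants of the resistance cassette's origin and of the backbone's construction.

The payload is a 1,082 bp Arabidopsis thaliana sequence named pAT4G13780, which is the promoter and 5' untranslated region of the locus AT4G13780. The automated feature table does not annotate this insert; it presumably occupies the unannotated stretch between the lacI fragment and the AmpR promoter. The record does not give the flanking restriction sites or fusion overhangs, although Level 0 MoClo parts are generally released with a Type IIS enzyme to leave standard four-base overhangs that fix their position in an assembly. The plasmid carries no coding sequence, reporter or terminator, so the part must be combined with other Level 0 modules into a Level 1 transcription unit to drive a gene of interest in plants. According to the associated publication title, it belongs to a project that identifies and engineers constitutive and repressible plant promoters, and it serves as a reusable regulatory part for plant synthetic biology.
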