Features (pLannotate 1.2.2; 6 found; start..end, strand, type, name):
    281..869     +  rep_origin     ori: high-copy-number ColE1/pMB1/pBR322/pUC origin of replication
   1052..1101    +  CDS            lacI (fragment): lac repressor; lacI; The lac repressor binds to the lac operator to inhibit transcription in E. coli. This inhibition can be relieved by adding lactose or isopropyl-β-D-thiogalactopyranoside (IPTG).
   2328..2432    +  promoter       AmpR promoter: bla
   2423..2503    -  CDS            int (fragment): INT2_ECOLX - Protein inferred from homology: Swiss-Prot protein existence level 3. Putative integrase believed to be involved in the insertion of antibiotic resistance genes into plasmids and transposons. From Escherichia coli.
   2591..2647    +  CDS            GmR (fragment): gentamycin acetyltransferase; aacC1; confers resistance to gentamycin
   2654..107     +  CDS            aadA (across the origin): S3AD_ECOLX - Experimental evidence at protein level: Swiss-Prot protein existence level 1. Mediates bacterial resistance to the antibiotics streptomycin and spectinomycin. From Escherichia coli.
>Addgene plasmid #205378 | pICH41295(pro5U)-pAT4G13780 | addgene full sequence | sequence record 404827 | Addgene NGS Result
GACAGGCTTATCTTGGACAAGAAGAAGATCGCTTGGCCTCGCGCGCAGATCAGTTGGAAGAATTTGTCCA
TTACGTAAAAGGCGAGATCACCAAGGTAGTCGGCAAATAACTGTCAGACCAAGTTTACTCATATATACTT
TAGATTGATTTAAAACTTCATTTTTAATTTAAAAGGATCTAGGTGAAGATCCTTTTTGATAATCTCATGA
CCAAAATCCCTTAACGTGAGTTTTCGTTCCACTGAGCGTCAGACCCCGTAGAAAAGATCAAAGGATCTTC
TTGAGATCCTTTTTTTCTGCGCGTAATCTGCTGCTTGCAAACAAAAAAACCACCGCTACCAGCGGTGGTT
TGTTTGCCGGATCAAGAGCTACCAACTCTTTTTCCGAAGGTAACTGGCTTCAGCAGAGCGCAGATACCAA
ATACTGTTCTTCTAGTGTAGCCGTAGTTAGGCCACCACTTCAAGAACTCTGTAGCACCGCCTACATACCT
CGCTCTGCTAATCCTGTTACCAGTGGCTGCTGCCAGTGGCGATAAGTCGTGTCTTACCGGGTTGGACTCA
AGACGATAGTTACCGGATAAGGCGCAGCGGTCGGGCTGAACGGGGGGTTCGTGCACACAGCCCAGCTTGG
AGCGAACGACCTACACCGAACTGAGATACCTACAGCGTGAGCTATGAGAAAGCGCCACGCTTCCCGAAGG
GAGAAAGGCGGACAGGTATCCGGTAAGCGGCAGGGTCGGAACAGGAGAGCGCACGAGGGAGCTTCCAGGG
GGAAACGCCTGGTATCTTTATAGTCCTGTCGGGTTTCGCCACCTCTGACTTGAGCGTCGATTTTTGTGAT
GCTCGTCAGGGGGGCGGAGCCTATGGAAAAACGCCAGCAACGCGGCCTTTTTACGGTTCCTGGCCTTTTG
CTGGCCTTTTGCTCACATGTTCTTTCCTGCGTTATCCCCTGATTCTGTGGATAACCGTATTACCGCCTTT
GAGTGAGCTGATACCGCTCGCCGCAGCCGAACGACCGAGCGCAGCGAGTCAGTGAGCGAGGAAGCGGAAG
AGCGCCCAATACGCAAACCGCCTCTCCCCGCGCGTTGGCCGATTCATTAATCACTCTGTGGTCTCAGGAG
AATCATGAGATTTTTTTTAAAAAAGTTTTTTTTAAACTTTGGTGTTATTATTTAAAAATGTTACTAAAAT
CATCGTTCTCTGTGTCGAAATCTTTGTGTGAAGTTTAATCATTAAAAAAAAATCTACTAGAGATGAAGTT
TTAACGATGAAGAAAATGATATGATTTATCATATTTATAGAGATTTAACATAAATATTCCTATAATTTTG
TTTTATACGAAATAAATTATACAAAGAATCTTACCACTAACGAGTGCCTTTAAACACTTCTTTGACATGT
TGTCAAATGTTAGCTTGTGATTATAGACATGATTACTCTATTGCAATTTGTAGGTAAATAATTAAACAAT
TAAATTTGCCTCCACATTTTTCCCTCTCTGACAAGTATACCTTGGAAGATTCTGCCTCTTAGTCATATGA
TAGATATTCTTCAACCGTTGTTTAGAGAATTGGTACATAACTCTCTTATTTTAACCATAGTGTTATCCAT
ATGTAGCATTTGAAATATATGTTGTGAAATGATATAATAACAGAAAGATGAAGAAGTCCAACAATATGAA
AAAAGTTCGCTTCAAGTTTGGGCTGATAGACGTGGTAAATCTGTTTTGTTTAACATAAAAGATAGACCTA
GTCACCTAGCAAAGAGTTTCTATAGGACGTGGTCATGTTGTAAAACAAAAGAAAATGATTTAGGAGAAAG
TTTCCATGTAATATAGGACGTGGTCATGTTGTATTTTTTTTTTTTGTTAATGGTAATTTCCTAATTAATA
TAGTCACTTTACTTTAGTTTCACAAAAGTTTAATAATTCACTAAACTATAGTAAAGCTATTTAGATTCCG
GTTTAATTCCATCCATACCAGTAAGATCAATATCTTGCAAATGCAATTCAGTTATCAAACCGGAAAGTGA
CCAACTTTCTGTCTGGTCTAAACTTAACCGGATCTATCTGAGGCCGCCGTTACTTAGGTTTACCATCAGC
TAAAGAGCTTCTCTTTTCTCAGCTTCTCTGATTCGTCTTTCTCCTCTGTCTCTGACTCTTCGCGAAAACC
CTAATTAGCTTTGTGGTCTTGTTGTTTTCGCCAATGTGAGACCACGAAGTGGCTCTTCAGTGGACGAAAG
GGCCTCGTGATACGCCTATTTTTATAGGTTAATGTCATGATAATAATGGTTTCTTAGACGTCAGGTGGCA
CTTTTCGGGGAAATGTGCGCGGAACCCCTATTTGTTTATTTTTCTAAATACATTCAAATATGTATCCGCT
CATGAGACAATAACCCTGATAAATGCTTCAATAATATTGAAAAAGGAAGAGTATGCGCTCACGCAACTGG
TCCAGAACCTTGACCGAACGCAGCGGTGGTAACGGCGCAGTGGCGGTTTTCATGGCTTGTTATGACTGTT
TTTTTTTGGGGTACAGTCTATGCCTCGGGCATCCAAGCAGCAAGCGCGTTACGCCGTGGGTCGATGTTTG
ATGTTATGGAGCAGCAACGATGTTACGCAGCAGGGCAGTCGCCCTAAAACAAAGTTAAACATCATGAGGG
AAGCGGTGATCGCCGAAGTATCGACTCAACTATCAGAGGTAGTTGGCGTCATCGAGCGCCATCTCGAACC
GACGTTGCTGGCCGTACATTTGTACGGCTCCGCAGTGGATGGCGGCCTGAAGCCACACAGCGATATTGAT
TTGCTGGTTACGGTGACCGTAAGGCTTGATGAAACAACGCGGCGAGCTTTGATCAACGACCTTTTGGAAA
CTTCGGCTTCCCCTGGAGAGAGCGAGATTCTCCGCGCTGTAGAAGTCACCATTGTTGTGCACGACGACAT
CATTCCGTGGCGTTATCCAGCTAAGCGCGAACTGCAATTTGGAGAATGGCAGCGCAATGACATTCTTGCA
GGTATCTTCGAGCCAGCCACGATCGACATTGATCTGGCTATCTTGCTGACAAAAGCAAGAGAACATAGCG
TTGCCTTGGTAGGTCCAGCGGCGGAGGAACTCTTTGATCCGGTTCCTGAACAGGATCTATTTGAGGCGCT
AAATGAAACCTTAACGCTATGGAACTCGCCGCCCGACTGGGCTGGCGATGAGCGAAATGTAGTGCTTACG
TTGTCCCGCATTTGGTACAGCGCAGTAACCGGCAAAATCGCGCCGAAGGATGTCGCTGCCGACTGGGCAA
TGGAGCGCCTGCCGGCCCAGTATCAGCCCGTCATACTTGAAGCTA
